Addgene plasmid #103662: LSB-hsa-miR-582-3p
Purpose: Used to sense miRNA activity using fluorescence based tools. hsa-miR-582-3p target in 3' UTR of of mKate. miRNA activity can be measured by the repression of mKate2 relative to EBFP2 fluorescent proteins . Plasmid is inherently unstable; please see Depositor Comments
Depositing lab: Ron Weiss. Depositing organization: Massachusetts Institute of Technology. Publication: A mixed antagonistic/synergistic miRNA repression model enables accurate predictions of multi-input miRNA sensor activity. Gam JJ, Babb J, Weiss R. Nat Commun. 2018 Jun 22;9(1):2430. doi: 10.1038/s41467-018-04575-0. PubMed 29934631.
Backbone
  Vector backbone: Low Sensor Backbone (LSB)
  Vector type: Mammalian Expression, Synthetic Biology
Growth in bacteria
  Bacterial resistance: Ampicillin and Kanamycin, 100 & 50 μg/mL
  Growth temperature: 30°C
  Growth strain: NEB Stable
  Copy number: High Copy
Gene/Insert
  Gene/Insert name: hsa-miR-582-3p target
  Species: H. sapiens (human)
  Entrez Gene: MIR582 (a.k.a. MIRN582, hsa-mir-582)
  Promoter: EF-1a
  Cloning method: Gibson Cloning
Terms and licenses: Academic/Nonprofit Terms; Industry Terms: Not Available to Industry
Depositor comments: Please note that this plasmid is inherently unstable due to a repeating poly A element. We recommend performing a diagnostic digest on multiple colonies upon receipt. The depositors would like to note the presence of several discrepancies between the depositor sequence and physical plasmid sequence. In particular, the sequences upstream and downstream of the puromycin coding region have 10 bp insertions which do not affect the ability to perform puromycin selection. The sequences for those regions within the physical plasmids are as follows: Upstream of Puro: GAATTCGACCGCCTGTCTCAAGGTGCCACC; Downstream of Puro: GCTTTGAGACTACGCGTGAATTCACTCCTC. Please contact if you are interested in this plasmid prior to placing an order.
How to cite: LSB-hsa-miR-582-3p was a gift from Ron Weiss (Addgene plasmid # 103662 ; http://n2t.net/addgene:103662 ; RRID:Addgene_103662)
