[The description below was written by a language model from this plasmid's Addgene catalogue record and pLannotate feature annotations shown in this document.]
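Description:
LSB-hsa-miR-582-3p is an 11 kb mammalian expression plasmid built on the Low Sensor Backbone (LSB) and designed as a two-colour fluorescent sensor of microRNA activity. It is maintained in E. coli through a high-copy ColE1/pUC-type origin and carries both a β-lactamase gene and a kanamycin phosphotransferase gene, with dual ampicillin and kanamycin selection recorded. A puromycin N-acetyltransferase coding sequence followed by a rabbit β-globin polyadenylation signal is also present for selection in mammalian cells, although the feature table does not annotate a promoter directly upstream of it.

The payload consists of two parallel transcription units, each driven by the human EF-1α core promoter with its intron A and terminated by a β-globin 3' region and poly(A) signal. The first unit expresses the red fluorescent protein mKate2, whose 3' UTR contains a target site for human miR-582-3p. This site is described in the catalogue entry but is not annotated as a feature; it presumably lies in the unannotated stretch between the mKate2 cassette and its poly(A) region. The second unit expresses the blue protein EBFP2 without a target site and acts as an internal reference. When miR-582-3p is active in a transfected cell, mKate2 output falls relative to EBFP2, so the red-to-blue ratio reports miRNA activity independently of plasmid dose. Gateway attB4, attB1 and attB2 scars flanking the promoters and coding sequences reflect modular assembly of the units, and the final cloning is listed as Gibson assembly.

The depositor notes that the repeated poly(A) elements make the plasmid inherently unstable. The depositor also reports short insertions flanking the puromycin coding region in the physical plasmid compared with the deposited sequence, which are stated not to affect puromycin selection.
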