Features (pLannotate 1.2.2; 28 found; start..end, strand, type, name):
     87..675     -  rep_origin     ori: high-copy-number ColE1/pMB1/pBR322/pUC origin of replication
    846..1706    -  CDS            AmpR: β-lactamase; bla; confers resistance to ampicillin, carbenicillin, and related antibiotics
   1707..1778    -  promoter       AmpR promoter: bla
   1857..2456    +  CDS            PuroR: puromycin N-acetyltransferase; pac from Streptomyces alboniger; confers resistance to puromycin
   2461..2541    +  CDS            HBB (fragment): HBB_PONPY - Experimental evidence at transcript level: Swiss-Prot protein existence level 2. Involved in oxygen transport from the lung to the various peripheral tissues. From Pongo pygmaeus (Bornean orangutan).
   2612..2667    +  polyA_signal   β-globin poly(A) signal: rabbit β-globin polyadenylation signal (Gil and Proudfoot, 1987)
   3646..3666    +  protein_bind   attB4: mutant version of attB; core recombination site for the Gateway® BP reaction BP Clonase™
   3734..3945    +  promoter       EF-1α core promoter: core promoter for human elongation factor EF-1α
   3946..4884    +  intron         EF-1α intron A: intron upstream of the start codon of human EF-1α
   4911..4931    +  protein_bind   attB1: mutant version of attB; core recombination site for the Gateway® BP reaction BP Clonase™
   4951..5646    +  CDS            mKate2: mKate2 is a basic (constitutively fluorescent) red fluorescent protein published in 2009, derived from Entacmaea quadricolor. It is reported to be a rapidly-maturing monomer with moderate acid sensitivity.
   5666..5690    -  protein_bind   attB2: mutant version of attB; recombination site for the Gateway® BP reaction BP Clonase™
   5834..5908    +  CDS            HBB (fragment): HBB_PONPY - Experimental evidence at transcript level: Swiss-Prot protein existence level 2. Involved in oxygen transport from the lung to the various peripheral tissues. From Pongo pygmaeus (Bornean orangutan).
   5979..6034    +  polyA_signal   β-globin poly(A) signal: rabbit β-globin polyadenylation signal (Gil and Proudfoot, 1987)
   6418..6443    +  misc_feature   SA: splice acceptor site
   7115..7135    +  protein_bind   attB4: mutant version of attB; core recombination site for the Gateway® BP reaction BP Clonase™
   7203..7414    +  promoter       EF-1α core promoter: core promoter for human elongation factor EF-1α
   7415..8353    +  intron         EF-1α intron A: intron upstream of the start codon of human EF-1α
   8380..8400    +  protein_bind   attB1: mutant version of attB; core recombination site for the Gateway® BP reaction BP Clonase™
   8411..9127    +  CDS            EBFP2: EBFP2 is a basic (constitutively fluorescent) blue fluorescent protein published in 2007, derived from Aequorea victoria. It is reported to be a rapidly-maturing monomer with moderate acid sensitivity.
   9135..9159    -  protein_bind   attB2: mutant version of attB; recombination site for the Gateway® BP reaction BP Clonase™
   9163..9243    +  CDS            HBB (fragment): HBB_PONPY - Experimental evidence at transcript level: Swiss-Prot protein existence level 2. Involved in oxygen transport from the lung to the various peripheral tissues. From Pongo pygmaeus (Bornean orangutan).
   9314..9369    +  polyA_signal   β-globin poly(A) signal: rabbit β-globin polyadenylation signal (Gil and Proudfoot, 1987)
   9752..9774    -  protein_bind   lac operator (fragment): The lac repressor binds to the lac operator to inhibit transcription in E. coli. This inhibition can be relieved by adding lactose or isopropyl-β-D-thiogalactopyranoside (IPTG). lac repressor encoded by lacI
   9778..9808    -  promoter       lac promoter: promoter for the E. coli lac operon
   9823..9844    -  protein_bind   CAP binding site: CAP binding activates transcription in the presence of cAMP. E. coli catabolite activator protein
   9857..9896    -  CDS            lacI (fragment): lac repressor; lacI; The lac repressor binds to the lac operator to inhibit transcription in E. coli. This inhibition can be relieved by adding lactose or isopropyl-β-D-thiogalactopyranoside (IPTG).
  10069..10878   +  CDS            KanR: aminoglycoside phosphotransferase; aph(3')-Ia; confers resistance to kanamycin in bacteria or G418 (Geneticin®) in eukaryotes
>Addgene plasmid #103662 | LSB-hsa-miR-582-3p | depositor full sequence | sequence record 196372 | Full Sequence
AATTGAGGGGATAACGCAGGAAAGAACATGTGAGCAAAAGGCCAGCAAAAGGCCAGGAACCGTAAAAAGG
CCGCGTTGCTGGCGTTTTTCCATAGGCTCCGCCCCCCTGACGAGCATCACAAAAATCGACGCTCAAGTCA
GAGGTGGCGAAACCCGACAGGACTATAAAGATACCAGGCGTTTCCCCCTGGAAGCTCCCTCGTGCGCTCT
CCTGTTCCGACCCTGCCGCTTACCGGATACCTGTCCGCCTTTCTCCCTTCGGGAAGCGTGGCGCTTTCTC
ATAGCTCACGCTGTAGGTATCTCAGTTCGGTGTAGGTCGTTCGCTCCAAGCTGGGCTGTGTGCACGAACC
CCCCGTTCAGCCCGACCGCTGCGCCTTATCCGGTAACTATCGTCTTGAGTCCAACCCGGTAAGACACGAC
TTATCGCCACTGGCAGCAGCCACTGGTAACAGGATTAGCAGAGCGAGGTATGTAGGCGGTGCTACAGAGT
TCTTGAAGTGGTGGCCTAACTACGGCTACACTAGAAGAACAGTATTTGGTATCTGCGCTCTGCTGAAGCC
AGTTACCTTCGGAAAAAGAGTTGGTAGCTCTTGATCCGGCAAACAAACCACCGCTGGTAGCGGTGGTTTT
TTTGTTTGCAAGCAGCAGATTACGCGCAGAAAAAAAGGATCTCAAGAAGATCCTTTGATCTTTTCTACGG
GGTCTGACGCTCAGTGGAACGAAAACTCACGTTAAGGGATTTTGGTCATGAGATTATCAAAAAGGATCTT
CACCTAGATCCTTTTAAATTAAAAATGAAGTTTTAAATCAATCTAAAGTATATATGAGTAAACTTGGTCT
GACAGTTACCAATGCTTAATCAGTGAGGCACCTATCTCAGCGATCTGTCTATTTCGTTCATCCATAGTTG
CCTGACTCCCCGTCGTGTAGATAACTACGATACGGGAGGGCTTACCATCTGGCCCCAGTGCTGCAATGAT
ACCGCGAGAACCACGCTCACCGGCTCCAGATTTATCAGCAATAAACCAGCCAGCCGGAAGGGCCGAGCGC
AGAAGTGGTCCTGCAACTTTATCCGCCTCCATCCAGTCTATTAATTGTTGCCGGGAAGCTAGAGTAAGTA
GTTCGCCAGTTAATAGTTTGCGCAACGTTGTTGCCATTGCTACAGGCATCGTGGTGTCACGCTCGTCGTT
TGGTATGGCTTCATTCAGCTCCGGTTCCCAACGATCAAGGCGAGTTACATGATCCCCCATGTTGTGCAAA
AAAGCGGTTAGCTCCTTCGGTCCTCCGATCGTTGTCAGAAGTAAGTTGGCCGCAGTGTTATCACTCATGG
TTATGGCAGCACTGCATAATTCTCTTACTGTCATGCCATCCGTAAGATGCTTTTCTGTGACTGGTGAGTA
CTCAACCAAGTCATTCTGAGAATAGTGTATGCGGCGACCGAGTTGCTCTTGCCCGGCGTCAATACGGGAT
AATACCGCGCCACATAGCAGAACTTTAAAAGTGCTCATCATTGGAAAACGTTCTTCGGGGCGAAAACTCT
CAAGGATCTTACCGCTGTTGAGATCCAGTTCGATGTAACCCACTCGTGCACCCAACTGATCTTCAGCATC
TTTTACTTTCACCAGCGTTTCTGGGTGAGCAAAAACAGGAAGGCAAAATGCCGCAAAAAAGGGAATAAGG
GCGACACGGAAATGTTGAATACTCATACTCTTCCTTTTTCAATATTATTGAAGCATTTATCAGGGTTATT
GTCTCATGAGCGGATACATATTTGAATGTAGCTCCGAATTTCTCGAGGGCTTGTCGACGACGGCGGTCTC
CGTCGTCAGGATCATGAATTCGACCCGCCTGCCACCATGACCGAGTACAAGCCCACGGTGCGCCTCGCCA
CCCGCGACGACGTCCCCCGGGCCGTACGCACCCTCGCCGCCGCGTTCGCCGACTACCCCGCCACGCGCCA
CACCGTCGACCCGGACCGCCACATCGAGCGGGTCACCGAGCTGCAAGAACTCTTCCTCACGCGCGTCGGG
CTCGACATCGGCAAGGTGTGGGTCGCGGACGACGGCGCCGCGGTGGCGGTCTGGACCACGCCGGAGAGCG
TCGAAGCGGGGGCGGTGTTCGCCGAGATCGGCCCGCGCATGGCCGAGTTGAGCGGTTCCCGGCTGGCCGC
GCAGCAACAGATGGAAGGCCTCCTGGCGCCGCACCGGCCCAAGGAGCCCGCGTGGTTCCTGGCCACCGTC
GGCGTCTCGCCCGACCACCAGGGCAAGGGTCTGGGCAGCGCCGTCGTGCTCCCCGGAGTGGAGGCGGCCG
AGCGCGCCGGGGTGCCCGCCTTCCTGGAGACATCCGCGCCCCGCAACCTCCCCTTCTACGAGCGGCTCGG
CTTCACCGTCACCGCCGACGTCGAGGTGCCCGAAGGACCGCGCACCTGGTGCATGACCCGCAAGCCCGGT
GCCTGATACGCGTGAATTCACTCCTCAGGTGCAGGCTGCCTATCAGAAGGTGGTGGCTGGTGTGGCCAAT
GCCCTGGCTCACAAATACCACTGAGATCTTTTTCCCTCTGCCAAAAATTATGGGGACATCATGAAGCCCC
TTGAGCATCTGACTTCTGGCTAATAAAGGAAATTTATTTTCATTGCAATAGTGTGTTGGAATTTTTTGTG
TCTCTCACTCGGAAGGACATATGGGAGGGCAAATCATTTAAAACATCAGAATGAGTATTTGGTTTAGAGT
TTGGCAACATATGCCCATATGCTGGCTGCCATGAACAAAGGTTGGCTATAAAGAGGTCATCAGTATATGA
AACAGCCCCCTGCTGTCCATTCCTTATTCCATAGAAAAGCCTTGACTTGAGGTTAGATTTTTTTTATATT
TTGTTTTGTGTTATTTTTTTCTTTAACATCCCTAAAATTTTCCTTACATGTTTTACTAGCCAGATTTTTC
CTCCTCTCCTGACTACTCCCAGTCATAGCTGTCCCTCTTCTCTTATGGAGATCCCTCGACCTGCAGCCCA
AGCTTGAATTCTCTAGAATTACCCTGTTATCCCTATGCTTGGTTTACCGAGCTCTTATTGGTTTTCAAAC
TTCATTGACTGTGCCCAACGCGCCTGGGAGCTCACGGGGACAGCCCCCCCCCAAAGCCCCCAGGGATGTA
ATTACGTCCCTCCCCCGCTAGGGGGCAGCAGCGAGCCGCCCGGGGCTCCGCTCCGGTCCGGCGCTCCCCC
CGCATCCCCGAGCCGGCAGCGTGCGGGGACAGCCCGGGCACGGGGAAGGTGGCACGGGATCGCTTTCCTC
TGAACGCTTCTCGCTGCTCTTTGAGCCTGCAGACACCTGGGGGGATACGGGGAAAAAGCTAGGCTGAAAG
ACCGGTTCTTAGAATGACACGCGCCTGGGAGCTCACGGGGACAGCCCCCCCCCAAAGCCCCCAGGGATGT
AATTACGTCCCTCCCCCGCTAGGGGGCAGCAGCGAGCCGCCCGGGGCTCCGCTCCGGTCCGGCGCTCCCC
CCGCATCCCCGAGCCGGCAGCGTGCGGGGACAGCCCGGGCACGGGGAAGGTGGCACGGGATCGCTTTCCT
CTGAACGCTTCTCGCTGCTCTTTGAGCCTGCAGACACCTGGGGGGATACGGGGAAAAAGCTAACTTCTGA
GACGACAACTTTGTATAGAAAAGTTGGCTCCGAATTCGCCCTTGACAGCAGAGATCCAGTTTGGTTAATT
AATTGGCTCCGGTGCCCGTCAGTGGGCAGAGCGCACATCGCCCACAGTCCCCGAGAAGTTGTGGGGAGGG
GTCGGCAATTGAACCGGTGCCTAGAGAAGGTGGCGCGGGGTAAACTGGGAAAGTGATGTCGTGTACTGGC
TCCGCCTTTTTCCCGAGGGTGGGGGAGAACCGTATATAAGTGCAGTAGTCGCCGTGAACGTTCTTTTTCG
CAACGGGTTTGCCGCCAGAACACAGGTAAGTGCCGTGTGTGGTTCCCGCGGGCCTGGCCTCTTTACGGGT
TATGGCCCTTGCGTGCCTTGAATTACTTCCACCTGGCTGCAGTACGTGATTCTTGATCCCGAGCTTCGGG
TTGGAAGTGGGTGGGAGAGTTCGAGGCCTTGCGCTTAAGGAGCCCCTTCGCCTCGTGCTTGAGTTGAGGC
CTGGCCTGGGCGCTGGGGCCGCCGCGTGCGAATCTGGTGGCACCTTCGCGCCTGTCTCGCTGCTTTCGAT
AAGTCTCTAGCCATTTAAAATTTTTGATGACCTGCTGCGACGCTTTTTTTCTGGCAAGATAGTCTTGTAA
ATGCGGGCCAAGATCTGCACACTGGTATTTCGGTTTTTGGGGCCGCGGGCGGCGACGGGGCCCGTGCGTC
CCAGCGCACATGTTCGGCGAGGCGGGGCCTGCGAGCGCGGCCACCGAGAATCGGACGGGGGTAGTCTCAA
GCTGGCCGGCCTGCTCTGGTGCCTGGCCTCGCGCCGCCGTGTATCGCCCCGCCCTGGGCGGCAAGGCTGG
CCCGGTCGGCACCAGTTGCGTGAGCGGAAAGATGGCCGCTTCCCGGCCCTGCTGCAGGGAGCTCAAAATG
GAGGACGCGGCGCTCGGGAGAGCGGGCGGGTGAGTCACCCACACAAAGGAAAAGGGCCTTTCCGTCCTCA
GCCGTCGCTTCATGTGACTCCACGGAGTACCGGGCGCCGTCCAGGCACCTCGATTAGTTCTCGAGCTTTT
GGAGTACGTCGTCTTTAGGTTGGGGGGAGGGGTTTTATGCGATGGAGTTTCCCCACACTGAGTGGGTGGA
GACTGAAGTTAGGCCAGCTTGGCACTTGATGTAATTCTCCTTGGAATTTGCCCTTTTTGAGTTTGGATCT
TGGTTCATTCTCAAGCCTCAGACAGTGGTTCAAAGTTTTTTTCTTCCATTTCAGGTGTCGTGAGAAGGGC
GAATTCGACCCAAGTTTGTACAAAAAAGCAGGCTGGATCCAGGTGCCACCATGGTGAGCGAGCTGATTAA
GGAGAACATGCACATGAAGCTGTACATGGAGGGCACCGTGAACAACCACCACTTCAAGTGCACATCCGAG
GGCGAAGGCAAGCCCTACGAGGGCACCCAGACCATGAGAATCAAGGCGGTCGAGGGCGGCCCTCTCCCCT
TCGCCTTCGACATCCTGGCTACCAGCTTCATGTACGGCAGCAAAACCTTCATCAACCACACCCAGGGCAT
CCCCGACTTCTTTAAGCAGTCCTTCCCCGAGGGCTTCACATGGGAGAGAGTCACCACATACGAAGATGGG
GGCGTGCTGACCGCTACCCAGGACACCAGCCTCCAGGACGGCTGCCTCATCTACAACGTCAAGATCAGAG
GGGTGAACTTCCCATCCAACGGCCCTGTGATGCAGAAGAAAACACTCGGCTGGGAGGCCTCCACCGAGAC
ACTGTACCCCGCTGACGGCGGCCTGGAAGGCAGAGCCGACATGGCCCTGAAGCTCGTGGGCGGGGGCCAC
CTGATCTGCAACCTTAAGACCACATACAGATCCAAGAAACCCGCTAAGAACCTCAAGATGCCCGGCGTCT
ACTATGTGGACAGGAGACTGGAAAGAATCAAGGAGGCCGACAAAGAGACATACGTCGAGCAGCACGAGGT
GGCTGTGGCCAGATACTGCGACCTCCCTAGCAAACTGGGGCACAAACTTAATTGAGAATTCTACCACCCA
GCTTTCTTGTACAAAGTGGTACGTCTCAAGACCAGAGGTCTCTGCTTGAAACGCGGGTTCAGTTGTTCAA
CCAGTTAGGTTCAGTTGTTCAACCAGTTAGGTTCAGTTGTTCAACCAGTTAGGTTCAGTTGTTCAACCAG
TTACAACCAGAAGAGACCTGTGCTTCACTCCTCAGGTGCAGGCTGCCTATCAGAAGGTGGTGGCTGGTGT
GGCCAATGCCCTGGCTCACAAATACCACTGAGATCTTTTTCCCTCTGCCAAAAATTATGGGGACATCATG
AAGCCCCTTGAGCATCTGACTTCTGGCTAATAAAGGAAATTTATTTTCATTGCAATAGTGTGTTGGAATT
TTTTGTGTCTCTCACTCGGAAGGACATATGGGAGGGCAAATCATTTAAAACATCAGAATGAGTATTTGGT
TTAGAGTTTGGCAACATATGCCCATATGCTGGCTGCCATGAACAAAGGTTGGCTATAAAGAGGTCATCAG
TATATGAAACAGCCCCCTGCTGTCCATTCCTTATTCCATAGAAAAGCCTTGACTTGAGGTTAGATTTTTT
TTATATTTTGTTTTGTGTTATTTTTTTCTTTAACATCCCTAAAATTTTCCTTACATGTTTTACTAGCCAG
ATTTTTCCTCCTCTCCTGACTACTCCCAGTCATAGCTGTCCCTCTTCTCTTATGGAGATCCCGAGCGGTG
CGTTTTTATGCTTGTAGTATTGTATAATGTTTTTAAGATCCAAGCTTCTGACCTCTTCTCTTCCTCCCAC
AGGGCCTCGAGACAATTGCATCGATGGTACCAGTGAAAGTCTGCAATGAATTCGAGTTGGCGCGCCTGTC
ATTCTAAATCTCTCTTTCAGCCTAAAGCTTTTTCCCCGTATCCCCCCAGGTGTCTGCAGGCTCAAAGAGC
AGCGAGAAGCGTTCAGAGGAAAGCGATCCCGTGCCACCTTCCCCGTGCCCGGGCTGTCCCCGCACGCTGC
CGGCTCGGGGATGCGGGGGGAGCGCCGGACCGGAGCGGAGCCCCGGGCGGCTCGCTGCTGCCCCCTAGCG
GGGGAGGGACGTAATTACATCCCTGGGGGCTTTGGGAGGGGGCTGTCCCCGTGAGCTCCCAGGCGCGCCT
GTCATTCTAAATCTCTCTTTCAGCCTAAAGCTTTTTCCCCGTATCCCCCCAGGTGTCTGCAGGCTCAAAG
AGCAGCGAGAAGCGTTCAGAGGAAAGCGATCCCGTGCCACCTTCCCCGTGCCCGGGCTGTCCCCGCACGC
TGCCGGCTCGGGGATGCGGGGGGAGCGCCGGACCGGAGCGGAGCCCCGGGCGGCTCGCTGCTGCCCCCTA
GCGGGGGAGGGACGTAATTACATCCCTGGGGGCTTTGGGGGGGGGCTGTCCCCGTGAGCTCCCAGGCGCG
CCAACTCGGTACCGTATCGATGTCGACGTTAACGCTAGTGATATCAACTTTGTATAGAAAAGTTGGCTCC
GAATTCGCCCTTGACAGCAGAGATCCAGTTTGGTTAATTAATTGGCTCCGGTGCCCGTCAGTGGGCAGAG
CGCACATCGCCCACAGTCCCCGAGAAGTTGTGGGGAGGGGTCGGCAATTGAACCGGTGCCTAGAGAAGGT
GGCGCGGGGTAAACTGGGAAAGTGATGTCGTGTACTGGCTCCGCCTTTTTCCCGAGGGTGGGGGAGAACC
GTATATAAGTGCAGTAGTCGCCGTGAACGTTCTTTTTCGCAACGGGTTTGCCGCCAGAACACAGGTAAGT
GCCGTGTGTGGTTCCCGCGGGCCTGGCCTCTTTACGGGTTATGGCCCTTGCGTGCCTTGAATTACTTCCA
CCTGGCTGCAGTACGTGATTCTTGATCCCGAGCTTCGGGTTGGAAGTGGGTGGGAGAGTTCGAGGCCTTG
CGCTTAAGGAGCCCCTTCGCCTCGTGCTTGAGTTGAGGCCTGGCCTGGGCGCTGGGGCCGCCGCGTGCGA
ATCTGGTGGCACCTTCGCGCCTGTCTCGCTGCTTTCGATAAGTCTCTAGCCATTTAAAATTTTTGATGAC
CTGCTGCGACGCTTTTTTTCTGGCAAGATAGTCTTGTAAATGCGGGCCAAGATCTGCACACTGGTATTTC
GGTTTTTGGGGCCGCGGGCGGCGACGGGGCCCGTGCGTCCCAGCGCACATGTTCGGCGAGGCGGGGCCTG
CGAGCGCGGCCACCGAGAATCGGACGGGGGTAGTCTCAAGCTGGCCGGCCTGCTCTGGTGCCTGGCCTCG
CGCCGCCGTGTATCGCCCCGCCCTGGGCGGCAAGGCTGGCCCGGTCGGCACCAGTTGCGTGAGCGGAAAG
ATGGCCGCTTCCCGGCCCTGCTGCAGGGAGCTCAAAATGGAGGACGCGGCGCTCGGGAGAGCGGGCGGGT
GAGTCACCCACACAAAGGAAAAGGGCCTTTCCGTCCTCAGCCGTCGCTTCATGTGACTCCACGGAGTACC
GGGCGCCGTCCAGGCACCTCGATTAGTTCTCGAGCTTTTGGAGTACGTCGTCTTTAGGTTGGGGGGAGGG
GTTTTATGCGATGGAGTTTCCCCACACTGAGTGGGTGGAGACTGAAGTTAGGCCAGCTTGGCACTTGATG
TAATTCTCCTTGGAATTTGCCCTTTTTGAGTTTGGATCTTGGTTCATTCTCAAGCCTCAGACAGTGGTTC
AAAGTTTTTTTCTTCCATTTCAGGTGTCGTGAGAAGGGCGAATTCGACCCAAGTTTGTACAAAAAAGCAG
GCTCGCCACCATGGTGAGCAAGGGCGAGGAGCTGTTCACCGGGGTGGTGCCCATCCTGGTCGAGCTGGAC
GGCGACGTAAACGGCCACAAGTTCAGCGTGAGGGGCGAGGGCGAGGGCGATGCCACCAACGGCAAGCTGA
CCCTGAAGTTCATCTGCACCACCGGCAAGCTGCCCGTGCCCTGGCCCACCCTCGTGACCACCCTGAGCCA
CGGCGTGCAGTGCTTCGCCCGCTACCCCGACCACATGAAGCAGCACGACTTCTTCAAGTCCGCCATGCCC
GAAGGCTACGTCCAGGAGCGCACCATCTTCTTCAAGGACGACGGCACCTACAAGACCCGCGCCGAGGTGA
AGTTCGAGGGCGACACCCTAGTGAACCGCATCGAGCTGAAGGGCGTCGACTTCAAGGAGGACGGCAACAT
CCTGGGGCACAAGCTGGAGTACAACTTCAACAGCCACAACATCTATATCATGGCCGTCAAGCAGAAGAAC
GGCATCAAGGTGAACTTCAAGATCCGCCACAACGTGGAGGACGGCAGCGTGCAGCTCGCCGACCACTACC
AGCAGAACACCCCCATCGGCGACGGCCCCGTGCTGCTGCCCGACAGCCACTACCTGAGCACCCAGTCCGT
GCTGAGCAAAGACCCCAACGAGAAGCGCGATCACATGGTCCTGCTGGAGTTCCGCACCGCCGCCGGGATC
ACTCTCGGCATGGACGAGCTGTACAAGTAATACCACCCAGCTTTCTTGTACAAAGTGGTACGCGTGAATT
CACTCCTCAGGTGCAGGCTGCCTATCAGAAGGTGGTGGCTGGTGTGGCCAATGCCCTGGCTCACAAATAC
CACTGAGATCTTTTTCCCTCTGCCAAAAATTATGGGGACATCATGAAGCCCCTTGAGCATCTGACTTCTG
GCTAATAAAGGAAATTTATTTTCATTGCAATAGTGTGTTGGAATTTTTTGTGTCTCTCACTCGGAAGGAC
ATATGGGAGGGCAAATCATTTAAAACATCAGAATGAGTATTTGGTTTAGAGTTTGGCAACATATGCCCAT
ATGCTGGCTGCCATGAACAAAGGTTGGCTATAAAGAGGTCATCAGTATATGAAACAGCCCCCTGCTGTCC
ATTCCTTATTCCATAGAAAAGCCTTGACTTGAGGTTAGATTTTTTTTATATTTTGTTTTGTGTTATTTTT
TTCTTTAACATCCCTAAAATTTTCCTTACATGTTTTACTAGCCAGATTTTTCCTCCTCTCCTGACTACTC
CCAGTCATAGCTGTCCCTCTTCTCTTATGGAGATCCCTCGACCTGCAGCCCAAGCTTGGCGTAATCATGG
TCATAGCTGTTTCCTGTGTGAAATTGTTATCCGCTCACAATTCCACACAACATACGAGCCGGAAGCATAA
AGTGTAAAGCCTGGGGTGCCTAATGAGTGAGCTAACTCACATTAATTGCGTTGCGCTCACTGCCCGCTTT
CCAGTCGGGAAACCTGTCGTGCCAGCGGATCGACAGTACTAAGCTTGGTCTAATACCCAATCTCTCGTCT
TATCCAGATGTTTTATACGCCTCTGGCCCGTGTCTCAAAATCTCTGATGTTACATTGCACAAGATAAAAT
AATATCATCATGAACAATAAAACTGTCTGCTTACATAAACAGTAATACAAGGGGTGTTATGAGCCATATT
CAACGGGAAACGTCGAGGCCGCGATTAAATTCCAACATGGATGCTGATTTATATGGGTATAAATGGGCTC
GCGATAATGTCGGGCAATCAGGTGCGACAATCTATCGCTTGTATGGGAAGCCCGATGCGCCAGAGTTGTT
TCTGAAACATGGCAAAGGTAGCGTTGCCAATGATGTTACAGATGAGATGGTCAGACTAAACTGGCTGACG
GAATTTATGCCTCTTCCGACCATCAAGCATTTTATCCGTACTCCTGATGATGCATGGTTACTCACCACTG
CGATCCCCGGAAAAACAGCATTCCAGGTATTAGAAGAATATCCTGATTCAGGTGAAAATATTGTTGATGC
GCTGGCAGTGTTCCTGCGCCGGTTGCATTCGATTCCTGTTTGTAATTGTCCTTTTAACAGCGATCGCGTA
TTTCGTCTCGCTCAGGCGCAATCACGAATGAATAACGGTTTGGTTGATGCGAGTGATTTTGATGACGAGC
GTAATGGCTGGCCTGTTGAACAAGTCTGGAAAGAAATGCATAAACTTTTGCCATTCTCACCGGATTCAGT
CGTCACTCATGGTGATTTCTCACTTGATAACCTTATTTTTGACGAGGGGAAATTAATAGGTTGTATTGAT
GTTGGACGAGTCGGAATCGCAGACCGATACCAGGATCTTGCCATCCTATGGAACTGCCTCGGTGAGTTTT
CTCCTTCATTACAGAAACGGCTTTTTCAAAAATATGGTATTGATAATCCTGATATGAATAAATTGCAGTT
TCATTTGATGCTCGATGAGTTTTTCTAATCAGAATTGGTTAATTGGTTGTAACACTGGCAGAGCATTACG
CTGACTTGACGGGACGGCGCAAGCTCATGACCAAAATCCCTTAACGTGAGTTACGCGTCGTTCCACTGAG
CGTCAGAGGTATCACTAGTATTACAGAGGTAAGTTATAACAGTCGCCTAACCC
