>Addgene plasmid #103662 | LSB-hsa-miR-582-3p | depositor partial sequence | sequence record 196373 | hsa-miR-582-3p target
GGTTCAGTTGTTCAACCAGTTA
